Addgene plasmid #164637: lentiGuide-Puro PRMT5-CRISPRi
Purpose: lentiGuide-Puro backbone with cloned target sequence for human PRMT5. The insert is: 5´- CACCGAGCCGCGTGTCCAGCGGGA-3. sgRNA achieves a downregulation of PRMT5 in combination with dCAS9-KRAB-MCP2
Depositing lab: Günter Schneider. Depositing organization: Klinikum der Technischen Universität München (TUM Klinikum).
Backbone
  Vector backbone: lentiGuide-Puro #52963
  Modifications to backbone: PRMT5 inhibitor sequence cloned into the BsmbI site
  Vector type: Mammalian Expression, Lentiviral, CRISPR ; interference
  Selectable markers: Puromycin
Growth in bacteria
  Bacterial resistance: Ampicillin, 100 μg/mL
  Growth temperature: 37°C
  Growth strain: NEB Stable
  Growth instructions: Use SapI digest to check for unwanted recombination of lentiviral plasmid. Only amplify in RecA- bacteria (eg. Stbl3).
  Copy number: High Copy
Gene/Insert
  Gene/Insert name: target guide sequence PRMT5 inhibition (alt name: Protein arginine N-methyltransferase 5)
  Species: H. sapiens (human)
  Insert size (bp): 25
  Entrez Gene: PRMT5 (a.k.a. HRMT1L5, HSL7, IBP72, JBP1, SKB1, SKB1Hs)
  Promoter: U6 and EF1A
  Cloning method: Gateway Cloning
  Sequencing primers: 5′ CACCGAGCCGCGTGTCCAGCGGGA; 3′ AAACTCCCGCTGGACACGCGGCTC
Terms and licenses: Academic/Nonprofit Terms; Industry Terms: Not Available to Industry
How to cite: lentiGuide-Puro PRMT5-CRISPRi was a gift from Günter Schneider (Addgene plasmid # 164637 ; http://n2t.net/addgene:164637 ; RRID:Addgene_164637)
