[The description below was written by a language model from this plasmid's Addgene catalogue record and pLannotate feature annotations shown in this document.]
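Description:
lentiGuide-Puro PRMT5-CRISPRi is a lentiviral sgRNA expression plasmid built on the lentiGuide-Puro backbone, carrying a short guide sequence directed against human PRMT5 (protein arginine N-methyltransferase 5). The guide was inserted as an annealed oligonucleotide pair of about 25 bp into the BsmBI cloning site. The record's "Gateway Cloning" entry does not fit this restriction-site description. The guide sits between a human U6 RNA polymerase III promoter and the Streptococcus pyogenes gRNA scaffold, so transduced cells transcribe a complete single guide RNA. A second cassette uses the EF-1α core promoter with its intron A to drive puromycin N-acetyltransferase, which allows selection of transduced mammalian cells. A WPRE follows this cassette to enhance transcript stability and expression.

The viral framework is of the third-generation, self-inactivating type. An RSV promoter is fused to a truncated HIV-1 5' LTR, followed by the Ψ packaging signal with a gag fragment, the RRE for Rev-dependent nuclear export, a cPPT/CTS, and a ΔU3 3' LTR. An SV40 poly(A) signal and SV40 origin lie downstream. Packaging functions must be supplied in trans. In bacteria the plasmid replicates from a high-copy ColE1/pUC origin and is selected with ampicillin. It also carries an f1 origin and remnants of lac and phage promoter elements from the parental cloning vector. Because the LTR repeats are prone to recombination, recombination-deficient strains are recommended for propagation.

The plasmid encodes no Cas9. It is intended for CRISPR interference, where the guide recruits a separately delivered dCas9-KRAB repressor fusion to the PRMT5 locus to downregulate its expression.
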