Features (pLannotate 1.2.2; 29 found; start..end, strand, type, name):
    245..608     -  CDS            HIV-1 gag (fragment): gag protein from human immunodeficiency virus 1; gag
    592..717     -  misc_feature   HIV-1 Ψ: packaging signal of human immunodeficiency virus type 1
    764..944     -  LTR            5' LTR (truncated): truncated 5' long terminal repeat (LTR) from HIV-1
    945..1171    -  promoter       RSV promoter: Rous sarcoma virus enhancer/promoter
   1199..1217    -  promoter       T3 promoter: promoter for bacteriophage T3 RNA polymerase
   1262..1278    -  protein_bind   lac operator: The lac repressor binds to the lac operator to inhibit transcription in E. coli. This inhibition can be relieved by adding lactose or isopropyl-β-D-thiogalactopyranoside (IPTG). lac repressor encoded by lacI
   1286..1316    -  promoter       lac promoter: promoter for the E. coli lac operon
   1331..1352    -  protein_bind   CAP binding site: CAP binding activates transcription in the presence of cAMP. E. coli catabolite activator protein
   1365..1457    -  CDS            lacI (fragment): lac repressor; lacI; The lac repressor binds to the lac operator to inhibit transcription in E. coli. This inhibition can be relieved by adding lactose or isopropyl-β-D-thiogalactopyranoside (IPTG).
   1640..2228    -  rep_origin     ori: high-copy-number ColE1/pMB1/pBR322/pUC origin of replication
   2399..3259    -  CDS            AmpR: β-lactamase; bla; confers resistance to ampicillin, carbenicillin, and related antibiotics
   3260..3364    -  promoter       AmpR promoter: bla
   3417..3845    -  rep_origin     f1 ori (sequence partly withheld): f1 bacteriophage origin of replication; arrow indicates direction of (+) strand synthesis
   3850..4005    -  CDS            lacZα (fragment): LacZα fragment of β-galactosidase; lacZ fragment
   4013..4031    +  promoter       T7 promoter: promoter for bacteriophage T7 RNA polymerase
   4052..4187    -  rep_origin     SV40 ori: SV40 origin of replication
   4227..4348    -  polyA_signal   SV40 poly(A) signal: SV40 polyadenylation signal
   4426..4659    -  LTR            3' LTR (ΔU3): self-inactivating 3' long terminal repeat (LTR) from HIV-1
   4661..4680    -  misc_feature   cPPT/CTS (fragment): central polypurine tract and central termination sequence of HIV-1
   4731..5319    -  misc_feature   WPRE: woodchuck hepatitis virus posttranscriptional regulatory element
   5335..5934    -  CDS            PuroR (fragment): puromycin N-acetyltransferase; pac from Streptomyces; confers resistance to puromycin
   5956..6894    -  intron         EF-1α intron A: intron upstream of the start codon of human EF-1α
   6895..7106    -  promoter       EF-1α core promoter: core promoter for human elongation factor EF-1α
   7132..7198    -  CDS            small t antigen (fragment): SV40 (simian virus 40) small t antigen
   7264..7381    -  misc_feature   cPPT/CTS: central polypurine tract and central termination sequence of HIV-1
   7437..7512    -  misc_RNA       gRNA scaffold: guide RNA scaffold for the Streptococcus pyogenes CRISPR/Cas9 system
   7541..7781    -  promoter       U6 promoter: RNA polymerase III promoter for human U6 snRNA
   7785..7811    -  CDS            Rev (fragment): human immunodeficiency virus 1 (HIV-1) Rev protein; rev; enhances nuclear export of unspliced and incompletely spliced viral mRNAs
   8188..99      -  misc_feature   RRE (across the origin): The Rev response element (RRE) of HIV-1 allows for Rev-dependent mRNA export from the nucleus to the cytoplasm.
>Addgene plasmid #164637 | lentiGuide-Puro PRMT5-CRISPRi | addgene full sequence | sequence record 326103 | Addgene NGS Result
ATACCAGACAATAATTGTCTGGCCTGTACCGTCAGCGTCATTGACGCTGCGCCCATAGTGCTTCCTGCTG
CTCCCAAGAACCCAAGGAACAAAGCTCCTATTCCCACTGCTCTTTTTTCTCTCTGCACCACTCTTCTCTT
TGCCTTGGTGGGTGCTACTCCTAATGGTTCAATTTTTACTACTTTATATTTATATAATTCACTTCTCCAA
TTGTCCCTCATATCTCCTCCTCCAGGTCTGAAGATCAGCGGCCGCTTGCTGTGCGGTGGTCTTACTTTTG
TTTTGCTCTTCCTCTATCTTGTCTAAAGCTTCCTTGGTGTCTTTTATCTCTATCCTTTGATGCACACAAT
AGAGGGTTGCTACTGTATTATATAATGATCTAAGTTCTTCTGATCCTGTCTGAAGGGATGGTTGTAGCTG
TCCCAGTATTTGTCTACAGCCTTCTGATGTTTCTAACAGGCCAGGATTAACTGCGAATCGTTCTAGCTCC
CTGCTTGCCCATACTATATGTTTTAATTTATATTTTTTCTTTCCCCCTGGCCTTAACCGAATTTTTTCCC
ATCGCGATCTAATTCTCCCCCGCTTAATACTGACGCTCTCGCACCCATCTCTCTCCTTCTAGCCTCCGCT
AGTCAAAATTTTTGGCGTACTCACCAGTCGCCGCCCCTCGCCTCTTGCCGTGCGCGCTTCAGCAAGCCGA
GTCCTGCGTCGAGAGAGCTCCTCTGGTTTCCCTTTCGCTTTCAAGTCCCTGTTCGGGCGCCACTGCTAGA
GATTTTCCACACTGACTAAAAGGGTCTGAGGGATCTCTAGTTACCAGAGTCACACAACAGACGGGCACAC
ACTACTTGAAGCACTCAAGGCAAGCTTTATTGAGGCTTAAGCAGTGGGTTCCCTAGTTAGCCAGAGAGCT
CCCAGGCTCAGATCTGGTCTAACCAGAGAGACCCGTTTATGTATCGAGCTAGGCACTTAAATACAATATC
TCTGCAATGCGGCAATTCAGTGGTTCGTCCAATCCATGTCAGACCCGTCTGTTGCCTTCCTAATAAGGCA
CGATCGTACCACCTTACTTCCACCAATCGGCATGCACGGTGCTTTTTCTCTCCTTGTAAGGCATGTTGCT
AACTCATCGTTACCATGTTGCAAGACTACAAGAGTATTGCATAAGACTACATTAAGCTTGCAGCTCCAGC
TTTTGTTCCCTTTAGTGAGGGTTAATTGCGCGCTTGGCGTAATCATGGTCATAGCTGTTTCCTGTGTGAA
ATTGTTATCCGCTCACAATTCCACACAACATACGAGCCGGAAGCATAAAGTGTAAAGCCTGGGGTGCCTA
ATGAGTGAGCTAACTCACATTAATTGCGTTGCGCTCACTGCCCGCTTTCCAGTCGGGAAACCTGTCGTGC
CAGCTGCATTAATGAATCGGCCAACGCGCGGGGAGAGGCGGTTTGCGTATTGGGCGCTCTTCCGCTTCCT
CGCTCACTGACTCGCTGCGCTCGGTCGTTCGGCTGCGGCGAGCGGTATCAGCTCACTCAAAGGCGGTAAT
ACGGTTATCCACAGAATCAGGGGATAACGCAGGAAAGAACATGTGAGCAAAAGGCCAGCAAAAGGCCAGG
AACCGTAAAAAGGCCGCGTTGCTGGCGTTTTTCCATAGGCTCCGCCCCCCTGACGAGCATCACAAAAATC
GACGCTCAAGTCAGAGGTGGCGAAACCCGACAGGACTATAAAGATACCAGGCGTTTCCCCCTGGAAGCTC
CCTCGTGCGCTCTCCTGTTCCGACCCTGCCGCTTACCGGATACCTGTCCGCCTTTCTCCCTTCGGGAAGC
GTGGCGCTTTCTCATAGCTCACGCTGTAGGTATCTCAGTTCGGTGTAGGTCGTTCGCTCCAAGCTGGGCT
GTGTGCACGAACCCCCCGTTCAGCCCGACCGCTGCGCCTTATCCGGTAACTATCGTCTTGAGTCCAACCC
GGTAAGACACGACTTATCGCCACTGGCAGCAGCCACTGGTAACAGGATTAGCAGAGCGAGGTATGTAGGC
GGTGCTACAGAGTTCTTGAAGTGGTGGCCTAACTACGGCTACACTAGAAGAACAGTATTTGGTATCTGCG
CTCTGCTGAAGCCAGTTACCTTCGGAAAAAGAGTTGGTAGCTCTTGATCCGGCAAACAAACCACCGCTGG
TAGCGGTGGTTTTTTTGTTTGCAAGCAGCAGATTACGCGCAGAAAAAAAGGATCTCAAGAAGATCCTTTG
ATCTTTTCTACGGGGTCTGACGCTCAGTGGAACGAAAACTCACGTTAAGGGATTTTGGTCATGAGATTAT
CAAAAAGGATCTTCACCTAGATCCTTTTAAATTAAAAATGAAGTTTTAAATCAATCTAAAGTATATATGA
GTAAACTTGGTCTGACAGTTACCAATGCTTAATCAGTGAGGCACCTATCTCAGCGATCTGTCTATTTCGT
TCATCCATAGTTGCCTGACTCCCCGTCGTGTAGATAACTACGATACGGGAGGGCTTACCATCTGGCCCCA
GTGCTGCAATGATACCGCGAGACCCACGCTCACCGGCTCCAGATTTATCAGCAATAAACCAGCCAGCCGG
AAGGGCCGAGCGCAGAAGTGGTCCTGCAACTTTATCCGCCTCCATCCAGTCTATTAATTGTTGCCGGGAA
GCTAGAGTAAGTAGTTCGCCAGTTAATAGTTTGCGCAACGTTGTTGCCATTGCTACAGGCATCGTGGTGT
CACGCTCGTCGTTTGGTATGGCTTCATTCAGCTCCGGTTCCCAACGATCAAGGCGAGTTACATGATCCCC
CATGTTGTGCAAAAAAGCGGTTAGCTCCTTCGGTCCTCCGATCGTTGTCAGAAGTAAGTTGGCCGCAGTG
TTATCACTCATGGTTATGGCAGCACTGCATAATTCTCTTACTGTCATGCCATCCGTAAGATGCTTTTCTG
TGACTGGTGAGTACTCAACCAAGTCATTCTGAGAATAGTGTATGCGGCGACCGAGTTGCTCTTGCCCGGC
GTCAATACGGGATAATACCGCGCCACATAGCAGAACTTTAAAAGTGCTCATCATTGGAAAACGTTCTTCG
GGGCGAAAACTCTCAAGGATCTTACCGCTGTTGAGATCCAGTTCGATGTAACCCACTCGTGCACCCAACT
GATCTTCAGCATCTTTTACTTTCACCAGCGTTTCTGGGTGAGCAAAAACAGGAAGGCAAAATGCCGCAAA
AAAGGGAATAAGGGCGACACGGAAATGTTGAATACTCATACTCTTCCTTTTTCAATATTATTGAAGCATT
TATCAGGGTTATTGTCTCATGAGCGGATACATATTTGAATGTATTTAGAAAAATAAACAAATAGGGGTTC
CGCGCACATTTCCCCGAAAAGTGCCACCTAAATTGTAAGCGTTAATATTTTGTTAAAATTCGCGTTAAAT
TTTTGTTAAATCAGCTCATTTTTTAACCAATAGGCCGAAATCGGCAAAATCCCTTATAAATCAAAAGAAT
AGACCGAGATAGGGT
[37 nt withheld, positions 3516-3552]
AAAGAACGTGGACTCCAACGTCAAAGG
[49 nt withheld, positions 3580-3628]
T
[91 nt withheld, positions 3630-3720]
G
[124 nt withheld, positions 3722-3845]
CCCATTCGCCATTCAGGCTGCGCAACTGTTGGGAAGGGCGATCGGTGCGGGCCTCTTCGCTATTACGCCA
GCTGGCGAAAGGGGGATGTGCTGCAAGGCGATTAAGTTGGGTAACGCCAGGGTTTTCCCAGTCACGACGT
TGTAAAACGACGGCCAGTGAGCGCGCGTAATACGACTCACTATAGGGCGAATTGGGTACGTCCCTAGGCC
TCCAAAAAAGCCTCCTCACTACTTCTGGAATAGCTCAGAGGCCGAGGCGGCCTCGGCCTCTGCATAAATA
AAAAAAATTAGTCAGCCATGGGGCGGAGAATGGGCGGAACTGGGCGGAGTTAGGGGCGGGATGGGCGGAG
TTAGGGGCGGGATAGCTAGAGCCAGACATGATAAGATACATTGATGAGTTTGGACAAACCACAACTAGAA
TGCAGTGAAAAAAATGCTTTATTTGTGAAATTTGTGATGCTATTGCTTTATTTGTAACCATTATAAGCTG
CAATAAACAAGTTCCTCTCACTCTCTGATATTCATTTCTTTGCAAGTTATAAATACTGAATAATAAGATG
ACATGAACTACTATACGTACTGCTAGAGATTTTCCACACTGACTAAAAGGGTCTGAGGGATCTCTAGTTA
CCAGAGTCACACAACAGACGGGCACACACTACTTGAAGCACTCAAGGCAAGCTTTATTGAGGCTTAAGCA
GTGGGTTCCCTAGTTAGCCAGAGAGCTCCCAGGCTCAGATCTGGTCTAACCAGAGAGACCCAGTACAAGC
AAAAAGCAGATCTTGTCTTCGTTGGGAGTGAATTAGCCCTTCCAGTCCCCCCTTTTCTTTTAAAAAGTGG
CTAAGATCTACAGCTGCCTTGTAAGTCATTGGTCTTAAAGTCGACGCGGGGAGGCGGCCCAAAGGGAGAT
CCGACTCGTCTGAGGGCGAAGGCGAAGACGCGGAAGAGGCCGCAGAGCCGGCAGCAGGCCGCGGGAAGGA
AGGTCCGCTGGATTGAGGGCCGAAGGGACGTAGCAGAAGGACGTCCCGCGCAGAATCCAGGTGGCAACAC
AGGCGAGCAGCCAAGGAAAGGACGATGATTTCCCCGACAACACCACGGAATTGTCAGTGCCCAACAGCCG
AGCCCCTGTCCAGCAGCGGGCAAGGCAGGCGGCGATGAGTTCCGCCGTGGCAATAGGGAGGGGGAAAGCG
AAAGTCCCGGAAAGGAGCTGACAGGTGGTGGCAATGCCCCAACCAGTGGGGGTTGCGTCAGCAAACACAG
TGCACACCACGCCACGTTGCCTGACAACGGGCCACAACTCCTCATAAAGAGACAGCAACCAGGATTTATA
CAAGGAGGAGAAAATGAAAGCCATACGGGAAGCAATAGCATGATACAAAGGCATTAAAGCAGCGTATCCA
CATAGCGTAAAAGGAGCAACATAGTTAAGAATACCAGTCAATCTTTCACAAATTTTGTAATCCAGAGGTT
GATTGTCGACTTAACGCGTTCAGGCACCGGGCTTGCGGGTCATGCACCAGGTGCGCGGTCCTTCGGGCAC
CTCGACGTCGGCGGTGACGGTGAAGCCGAGCCGCTCGTAGAAGGGGAGGTTGCGGGGCGCGGAGGTCTCC
AGGAAGGCGGGCACCCCGGCGCGCTCGGCCGCCTCCACTCCGGGGAGCACGACGGCGCTGCCCAGACCCT
TGCCCTGGTGGTCGGGCGAGACTCCGACGGTGGCCAGGAACCACGCGGGCTCCTTGGGCCGGTGCGGCGC
CAGGAGGCCTTCCATCTGTTGCTGCGCGGCCAGCCGGGAACCGCTCAACTCGGCCATGCGCGGGCCGATC
TCGGCGAACACCGCCCCCGCTTCGACGCTCTCCGGCGTGGTCCAGACCGCCACGGCGGCGCCGTCGTCCG
CGACCCACACCTTGCCGATGTCGAGCCCGACGCGCGTGAGGAAGAGTTCTTGCAGCTCGGTGACCCGCTC
GATGTGGCGGTCCGGATCGACGGTGTGGCGCGTGGCGGGGTAGTCGGCGAACGCGGCGGCGAGGGTGCGT
ACGGCCCTGGGGACGTCGTCGCGGGTGGCGAGGCGCACCGTGGGCTTGTACTCGGTCATGGTGGCCGTAC
GTCACGACACCTGAAATGGAAGAAAAAAACTTTGAACCACTGTCTGAGGCTTGAGAATGAACCAAGATCC
AAACTCAAAAAGGGCAAATTCCAAGGAGAATTACATCAAGTGCCAAGCTGGCCTAACTTCAGTCTCCACC
CACTCAGTGTGGGGAAACTCCATCGCATAAAACCCCTCCCCCCAACCTAAAGACGACGTACTCCAAAAGC
TCGAGAACTAATCGAGGTGCCTGGACGGCGCCCGGTACTCCGTGGAGTCACATGAAGCGACGGCTGAGGA
CGGAAAGGCCCTTTTCCTTTGTGTGGGTGACTCACCCGCCCGCTCTCCCGAGCGCCGCGTCCTCCATTTT
GAGCTCCCTGCAGCAGGGCCGGGAAGCGGCCATCTTTCCGCTCACGCAACTGGTGCCGACCGGGCCAGCC
TTGCCGCCCAGGGCGGGGCGATACACGGCGGCGCGAGGCCAGGCACCAGAGCAGGCCGGCCAGCTTGAGA
CTACCCCCGTCCGATTCTCGGTGGCCGCGCTCGCAGGCCCCGCCTCGCCGAACATGTGCGCTGGGACGCA
CGGGCCCCGTCGCCGCCCGCGGCCCCAAAAACCGAAATACCAGTGTGCAGATCTTGGCCCGCATTTACAA
GACTATCTTGCCAGAAAAAAAGCGTCGCAGCAGGTCATCAAAAATTTTAAATGGCTAGAGACTTATCGAA
AGCAGCGAGACAGGCGCGAAGGTGCCACCAGATTCGCACGCGGCGGCCCCAGCGCCCAGGCCAGGCCTCA
ACTCAAGCACGAGGCGAAGGGGCTCCTTAAGCGCAAGGCCTCGAACTCTCCCACCCACTTCCAACCCGAA
GCTCGGGATCAAGAATCACGTACTGCAGCCAGGTGGAAGTAATTCAAGGCACGCAAGGGCCATAACCCGT
AAAGAGGCCAGGCCCGCGGGAACCACACACGGCACTTACCTGTGTTCTGGCGGCAAACCCGTTGCGAAAA
AGAACGTTCACGGCGACTACTGCACTTATATACGGTTCTCCCCCACCCTCGGGAAAAAGGCGGAGCCAGT
ACACGACATCACTTTCCCAGTTTACCCCGCGCCACCTTCTCTAGGCACCGGATCAATTGCCGACCCCTCC
CCCCAACTTCTCGGGGACTGTGGGCGATGTGCGCTCTGCCCACTGACGGGCACCGGAGCCAATTCCCACT
CCTTTCAAGACCTAGAAGGTCCATTAGCTGCAAAGATTCCTCTCTGTTTAAAACTTTATCCATCTTTGCA
CCCGGGCCCCCTCGAGCCGGCGCCAAAGTGGATCTCTGCTGTCCCTGTAATAAACCCGAAAATTTTGAAT
TTTTGTAATTTGTTTTTGTAATTCTTTAGTTTGTATGTCTGTTGCTATTATGTCTACTATTCTTTCCCCT
GCACTGTACCCCCCAATCCCCCCTTTTCTTTTAAAATTGTGGATGAATACTGCCATTTGTCTCAAGATCT
AGTTACGCCAAGCTTAAAAAAGCACCGACTCGGTGCCACTTTTTCAAGTTGATAACGGACTAGCCTTATT
TTAACTTGCTATTTCTAGCTCTAAAACTCCCGCTGGACACGCGGCTCGGTGTTTCGTCCTTTCCACAAGA
TATATAAAGCCAAGAAATCGAAATACTTTCAAGTTACGGTAAGCATATGATAGTCCATTTTAAAACATAA
TTTTAAAACTGCAAACTACCCAAGAAATTATTACTTTCTACGTCACGTATTTTGTACTAATATCTTTGTG
TTTACAGTCAAATTAATTCTAATTATCTCTCTAACAGCCTTGTATCGTATATGCAAATATGAAGGAATCA
TGGGAAATAGGCCCTCTCTGGGTCCCCTCGGGGTTGGGAGGTGGGTCTGAAACGATAATGGTGAATATCC
CTGCCTAACTCTATTCACTATAGAAAGTACAGCAAAAACTATTCTTAAACCTACCAAGCCTCCTACTATC
ATTATGAATAATTTTATATACCACAGCCAATTTGTTATGTTAAACCAATTCCACAAACTTGCCCATTTAT
CTAATTCCAATAATTCTTGTTCATTCTTTTCTTGCTGGTTTTGCGATTCTTCAATTAAGGAGTGTATTAA
GCTTGTGTAATTGTTAATTTCTCTGTCCCACTCCATCCAGGTCGTGTGATTCCAAATCTGTTCCAGAGAT
TTATTACTCCAACTAGCATTCCAAGGCACAGCAGTGGTGCAAATGAGTTTTCCAGAGCAACCCCAAATCC
CCAGGAGCTGTTGATCCTTTAGGTATCTTTCCACAGCCAGGATTCTTGCCTGGAGCTGCTTGATGCCCCA
GACTGTGAGTTGCAACAGATGCTGTTGCGCCTCAATAGCCCTCAGCAAATTGTTCTGCTGCTGCACT
